Addgene plasmid #157552: pD649-HAsp-NOTCH3(Trunc3)-COMP5AP-AviTag-9xHis
Purpose: Mammalian expression of cell-surface protein partial extracellular domain fused to COMP5AP-AviTag-9xHis. Protein is secreted from cells.
Depositing lab: Chris Garcia. Depositing organization: Stanford University. Publication: A Human IgSF Cell-Surface Interactome Reveals a Complex Network of Protein-Protein Interactions. Wojtowicz WM, Vielmetter J, Fernandes RA, Siepe DH, Eastman CL, Chisholm GB, Cox S, Klock H, Anderson PW, Rue SM, Miller JJ, Glaser SM, Bragstad ML, Vance J, Lam AW, Lesley SA, Zinn K, Garcia KC. Cell. 2020 Aug 20;182(4):1027-1043.e17. doi: 10.1016/j.cell.2020.07.025. PubMed 32822567.
Backbone
  Vector backbone: pD649
  Backbone size w/o insert (bp): 7153
  Vector type: Mammalian Expression
Growth in bacteria
  Bacterial resistance: Ampicillin, 100 μg/mL
  Growth temperature: 37°C
  Growth strain: DH5alpha
  Copy number: High Copy
Gene/Insert
  Gene/Insert name: NOTCH3 (alt name: NOTC3)
  Species: H. sapiens (human)
  Insert size (bp): 2505
  Entrez Gene: NOTCH3 (a.k.a. CADASIL, CADASIL1, CASIL, IMF2, LMNS)
  Promoter: CMV/SP6
  Tag / fusion protein: COMP5AP-AviTag-9xHis (C terminal on backbone)
  Cloning method: Restriction Enzyme; 5′ cloning site GCGGCCGC (not destroyed); 3′ cloning site GGCGCGCC (not destroyed)
  Sequencing primers: 5′ ATTTAGGTGACACTATAG; 3′ CGTCGCACTCCATCACGGTG
Resource information
  A portion of this plasmid was derived from a plasmid made by: synthesis by ThermoFisher
Terms and licenses: Academic/Nonprofit Terms; Industry Terms: Not Available to Industry
Depositor comments: Some plasmids in this collection may have an IS4-like element ISVsa5 family transposase upstream of the CMV promoter.
How to cite: pD649-HAsp-NOTCH3(Trunc3)-COMP5AP-AviTag-9xHis was a gift from Chris Garcia (Addgene plasmid # 157552 ; http://n2t.net/addgene:157552 ; RRID:Addgene_157552)
