[The description below was written by a language model from this plasmid's Addgene catalogue record and pLannotate feature annotations shown in this document.]
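Description:
pD649-HAsp-NOTCH3(Trunc3)-COMP5AP-AviTag-9xHis is a mammalian expression plasmid of about 9.7 kb, built on the pD649 backbone. It produces a secreted, multimerised fragment of the human NOTCH3 extracellular domain. It is propagated in E. coli as a high-copy plasmid through a ColE1/pUC-type origin and selected with ampicillin via the β-lactamase gene. A separate SV40 promoter/EM7 promoter cassette drives a puromycin N-acetyltransferase gene followed by an SV40 polyadenylation signal, which could support selection in mammalian cells, although the record does not describe such use. Short annotated fragments of KanR, lacZα, ble and the f1 origin appear to be backbone remnants rather than functional parts. The depositor notes that some plasmids in this collection may carry an IS4-like transposase insertion upstream of the CMV promoter; none is annotated here.

The expression unit uses the CMV enhancer and promoter with a fragment of CMV intron A, followed by an SP6 promoter that would permit in vitro transcription. The open reading frame begins with a secretion leader, named HAsp in the construct title but annotated by similarity as an immunoglobulin heavy-chain signal sequence fragment. The roughly 2.5 kb NOTCH3 truncation ("Trunc3") follows, cloned between preserved NotI and AscI sites. Downstream, backbone-encoded sequences add the coiled-coil region of rat cartilage oligomeric matrix protein, which drives pentamer assembly. They also add human placental alkaline phosphatase as an enzymatic reporter, an AviTag for site-specific biotinylation and a polyhistidine tag for purification (9xHis by name, annotated as 8xHis). A bGH polyadenylation signal ends the transcript. The high-avidity, enzyme-labelled protein suits detection of weak extracellular receptor–ligand binding, consistent with the human cell-surface interactome screen from which the plasmid derives.
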