Features (pLannotate 1.2.2; 24 found; start..end, strand, type, name):
    119..143     -  CDS            KanR (fragment): aminoglycoside phosphotransferase; aph(3')-Ia; confers resistance to kanamycin
    254..842     +  rep_origin     ori: high-copy-number ColE1/pMB1/pBR322/pUC origin of replication
   1067..1084    +  terminator     rrnB T2 terminator (fragment): transcription terminator T2 from the E. coli rrnB gene
   1109..1128    -  CDS            lacZα (fragment): LacZα fragment of β-galactosidase; lacZ fragment
   1584..1600    +  protein_bind   lac operator: The lac repressor binds to the lac operator to inhibit transcription in E. coli. This inhibition can be relieved by adding lactose or isopropyl-β-D-thiogalactopyranoside (IPTG). lac repressor encoded by lacI
   1843..2146    +  enhancer       CMV enhancer: human cytomegalovirus immediate early enhancer
   2147..2350    +  promoter       CMV promoter: human cytomegalovirus (CMV) immediate early promoter
   2486..2529    +  intron         CMV intron (fragment): modified intron A from human cytomegalovirus
   2581..2599    +  promoter       SP6 promoter: promoter for bacteriophage SP6 RNA polymerase
   2603..2640    +  CDS            IgH signal sequence (fragment): signal sequence from the mouse immunoglobulin heavy chain variable region
   2749..5229    +  CDS            NOTCH3 (fragment): NOTC3_HUMAN - Experimental evidence at protein level: Swiss-Prot protein existence level 1. Functions as a receptor for membrane-bound ligands Jagged1, Jagged2 and Delta1 to regulate cell-fate determination (PubMed:15350543). Upon ligand activation through the released notch intracellular domain (NICD) it forms a transcriptional activator complex with RBPJ/RBPSUH and activates genes of the enhancer of split locus. Affects the implementation of differentiation, proliferation and apoptotic programs (By similarity). From Homo sapiens (Human).
   5350..5529    +  CDS            Comp (fragment): COMP_RAT - Experimental evidence at protein level: Swiss-Prot protein existence level 1. May play a role in the structural integrity of cartilage via its interaction with other extracellular matrix proteins such as the collagens and fibronectin. Can mediate the interaction of chondrocytes with the cartilage extracellular matrix through interaction with cell surface integrin receptors. Could play a role in the pathogenesis of osteoarthritis. Potent suppressor of apoptosis in both primary chondrocytes and transformed cells. Suppresses apoptosis by blocking the activation of caspase-3 and by indu
   5517..6969    +  CDS            SEAP (fragment): secreted alkaline phosphatase from human placenta The natural enzyme has a C-terminal transmembrane sequence that is replaced by a GPI anchor.
   6994..7035    +  CDS            AviTag™ (fragment): peptide tag that allows for enzymatic biotinylation
   7039..7062    +  CDS            8xHis: 8xHis affinity tag
   7208..7319    +  polyA_signal   bGH poly(A) signal: bovine growth hormone polyadenylation signal
   7320..7428    +  rep_origin     f1 ori (fragment): f1 bacteriophage origin of replication; arrow indicates direction of (+) strand synthesis
   7442..7771    +  promoter       SV40 promoter: SV40 enhancer and early promoter
   7819..7866    +  promoter       EM7 promoter: synthetic bacterial promoter&nbsp
   7885..8484    +  CDS            PuroR (fragment): puromycin N-acetyltransferase; pac from Streptomyces; confers resistance to puromycin
   8494..8619    +  CDS            ble (fragment): BLE_KLEPN - Experimental evidence at protein level: Swiss-Prot protein existence level 1. Binding protein with a strong affinity to the bleomycin family of antibiotics. Binds to CL990; an antimitotic-antibiotic compound. From Klebsiella pneumoniae.
   8614..8735    +  polyA_signal   SV40 poly(A) signal: SV40 polyadenylation signal
   8788..9648    -  CDS            AmpR: β-lactamase; bla; confers resistance to ampicillin, carbenicillin, and related antibiotics
   9651..89      -  promoter       AmpR promoter (fragment) (across the origin): bla
>Addgene plasmid #157552 | pD649-HAsp-NOTCH3(Trunc3)-COMP5AP-AviTag-9xHis | depositor full sequence | sequence record 304213 | Full Sequence
TTTCAATATTATTGAAGCATTTATCAGGGTTATTGTCTCATGAGCGGATACATATTTGAATGTATTTAGA
AAAATAAACAAATAGGGGTCAGTGTTACAACCAATTAACCAATTCTGAACATTATCGCGAGCCCATTTAT
ACCTGAATATGGCTCATAACACCCCTTGCTCATGACCAAAATCCCTTAACGTGAGTTACGCGCGCGTCGT
TCCACTGAGCGTCAGACCCCGTAGAAAAGATCAAAGGATCTTCTTGAGATCCTTTTTTTCTGCGCGTAAT
CTGCTGCTTGCAAACAAAAAAACCACCGCTACCAGCGGTGGTTTGTTTGCCGGATCAAGAGCTACCAACT
CTTTTTCCGAAGGTAACTGGCTTCAGCAGAGCGCAGATACCAAATACTGTTCTTCTAGTGTAGCCGTAGT
TAGCCCACCACTTCAAGAACTCTGTAGCACCGCCTACATACCTCGCTCTGCTAATCCTGTTACCAGTGGC
TGCTGCCAGTGGCGATAAGTCGTGTCTTACCGGGTTGGACTCAAGACGATAGTTACCGGATAAGGCGCAG
CGGTCGGGCTGAACGGGGGGTTCGTGCACACAGCCCAGCTTGGAGCGAACGACCTACACCGAACTGAGAT
ACCTACAGCGTGAGCTATGAGAAAGCGCCACGCTTCCCGAAGGGAGAAAGGCGGACAGGTATCCGGTAAG
CGGCAGGGTCGGAACAGGAGAGCGCACGAGGGAGCTTCCAGGGGGAAACGCCTGGTATCTTTATAGTCCT
GTCGGGTTTCGCCACCTCTGACTTGAGCGTCGATTTTTGTGATGCTCGTCAGGGGGGCGGAGCCTATGGA
AAAACGCCAGCAACGCGGCCTTTTTACGGTTCCTGGCCTTTTGCTGGCCTTTTGCTCACATGTTCTTTCC
TGCGTTATCCCCTGATTCTGTGGATAACCGTATTACCGCCTTTGAGTGAGCTGATACCGCTCGCCGCAGC
CGAACGACCGAGCGCAGCGAGTCAGTGAGCGAGGAAGCGGAAGGCGAGAGTAGGGAACTGCCAGGCATCA
AACTAAGCAGAAGGCCCCTGACGGATGGCCTTTTTGCGTTTCTACAAACTCTTTCTGTGTTGTAAAACGA
CGGCCAGTCTTAAGCTCGGGCCCCCTGGGCGGTTCTGATAACGAGTAATCGTTAATCCGCAAATAACGTA
AAAACCCGCTTCGGCGGGTTTTTTTATGGGGGGAGTTTAGGGAAAGAGCATTTGTCAGAATATTTAAGGG
CGCCTGTCACTTTGCTTGATATATGAGAATTATTTAACCTTATAAATGAGAAAAAAGCAACGCACTTTAA
ATAAGATACGTTGCTTTTTCGATTGATGAACACCTATAATTAAACTATTCATCTATTATTTATGATTTTT
TGTATATACAATATTTCTAGTTTGTTAAAGAGAATTAAGAAAATAAATCTCGAAAATAATAAAGGGAAAA
TCAGTTTTTGATATCAAAATTATACATGTCAACGATAATACAAAATATAATACAAACTATAAGATGTTAT
CAGTATTTATTATCATTTAGAATAAATTTTGTGTCGCCCTTAATTGTGAGCGGATAACAATTACGAGCTT
CATGCACAGTGGCGTTGACTCAATATTGGCCATTAGCCATATTATTCATTGGTTATATAGCATAAATCAA
TATTGGCTATTGGCCATTGCATACGTTGTATCTATATCATAATATGTACATTTATATTGGCTCATGTCCA
ATATGACCGCCATGTTGGCATTGATTATTGACTAGTTATTAATAGTAATCAATTACGGGGTCATTAGTTC
ATAGCCCATATATGGAGTTCCGCGTTACATAACTTACGGTAAATGGCCCGCCTGGCTGACCGCCCAACGA
CCCCCGCCCATTGACGTCAATAATGACGTATGTTCCCATAGTAACGCCAATAGGGACTTTCCATTGACGT
CAATGGGTGGAGTATTTACGGTAAACTGCCCACTTGGCAGTACATCAAGTGTATCATATGCCAAGTACGC
CCCCTATTGACGTCAATGACGGTAAATGGCCCGCCTGGCATTATGCCCAGTACATGACCTTATGGGACTT
TCCTACTTGGCAGTACATCTACGTATTAGTCATCGCTATTACCATGGTGATGCGGTTTTGGCAGTACATC
AATGGGCGTGGATAGCGGTTTGACTCACGGGGATTTCCAAGTCTCCACCCCATTGACGTCAATGGGAGTT
TGTTTTGGCACCAAAATCAACGGGACTTTCCAAAATGTCGTAACAACTCCGCCCCATTGACGCAAATGGG
CGGTAGGCGTGTACGGTGGGAGGTCTATATAAGCAGAGCTCGTTTAGTGAACCGTCAGATCGCCTGGAGA
CGCCATCCACGCTGTTTTGACCTCCATAGAAGACACCGGGACCGATCCAGCCTCCGCGGCCGGGAACGGT
GCATTGGAACGCGGATTCCCCGTGCCAAGAGTGACGTAAGTACCGCCTATAGAGTCTATAGGCCCACCCC
CTTGGCTTCGTTAGAACGCGGCTACAATTAATACATAACCTTATGTATCATACACATACGATTTAGGTGA
CACTATAGAATAACATCCACTTTGCCTTTCTCTCCACAGGTGTCCACTCCCAGGTCCAACTGCACCTCGG
TTCTATCGAAAACGCGCCTGCTAGCGCCACCATGAAGACCATCATTGCCCTGAGCTACATCTTCTGCCTG
GTGTTCGCTGCGGCCGCCCAGGATGTTGATGAATGTGCTGGACCTGCTCCTTGCGGCCCTCACGGCATCT
GTACAAATCTGGCCGGCAGCTTCAGCTGTACCTGTCACGGTGGCTATACAGGCCCCAGCTGCGACCAGGA
CATCAACGACTGCGATCCCAATCCTTGCCTGAACGGCGGATCTTGTCAGGATGGCGTGGGCAGCTTTTCC
TGTAGCTGTCTGCCTGGCTTCGCCGGACCTAGATGTGCCAGAGATGTGGACGAGTGCCTGAGCAATCCTT
GTGGCCCTGGCACCTGTACAGACCACGTGGCCAGCTTTACATGCACCTGTCCTCCAGGCTATGGCGGCTT
TCACTGCGAGCAAGATCTGCCCGATTGCAGCCCCAGCAGCTGTTTTAATGGCGGCACATGTGTGGACGGC
GTGAACAGCTTTAGCTGCCTGTGCAGACCTGGATACACAGGCGCCCACTGTCAGCACGAAGCCGATCCTT
GTCTGAGCAGACCTTGTCTGCATGGCGGCGTGTGTTCTGCCGCTCATCCTGGCTTTAGATGTACCTGCCT
GGAAAGCTTCACAGGCCCTCAGTGTCAGACCCTGGTGGATTGGTGTAGCAGACAGCCCTGCCAGAATGGC
GGAAGATGTGTCCAGACAGGCGCCTATTGTCTGTGCCCTCCTGGATGGTCCGGCAGACTGTGCGATATCA
GAAGCCTGCCTTGTAGAGAAGCCGCCGCTCAGATCGGCGTTAGACTGGAACAACTGTGTCAGGCTGGCGG
ACAGTGCGTGGACGAGGATAGCAGCCACTACTGTGTGTGTCCTGAGGGCAGAACCGGCAGCCACTGTGAA
CAAGAAGTGGACCCTTGTCTGGCCCAGCCTTGTCAACACGGTGGCACATGTAGAGGCTACATGGGCGGCT
ATATGTGCGAGTGTCTGCCCGGCTACAACGGCGACAATTGCGAGGATGACGTGGACGAATGCGCCTCTCA
ACCATGTCAACATGGCGGCAGCTGTATCGACCTGGTGGCCAGATACCTGTGCAGCTGTCCACCTGGAACA
CTGGGAGTGCTGTGCGAGATCAACGAGGATGATTGTGGCCCCGGACCTCCTCTGGATTCTGGACCCAGAT
GTCTGCACAACGGAACCTGTGTGGATCTCGTCGGCGGCTTTAGGTGCACATGTCCACCAGGATATACCGG
CCTGAGATGCGAGGCCGACATCAATGAATGTAGAAGCGGAGCCTGTCACGCCGCTCACACCAGAGATTGT
CTGCAAGATCCTGGCGGCGGATTCAGATGCCTGTGTCATGCCGGCTTTAGCGGCCCTAGATGCCAGACAG
TGCTGAGCCCTTGCGAATCTCAACCGTGCCAGCACGGCGGCCAATGTAGACCTTCTCCTGGACCTGGCGG
AGGCCTGACCTTTACATGTCACTGTGCCCAGCCATTTTGGGGCCCAAGATGCGAAAGAGTGGCCAGAAGC
TGCAGAGAACTGCAGTGTCCTGTGGGAGTGCCTTGCCAGCAAACACCTAGAGGCCCCAGATGTGCTTGTC
CTCCTGGACTGAGTGGCCCCTCCTGTAGATCTTTTCCAGGATCTCCACCAGGCGCCAGCAATGCCTCTTG
TGCTGCTGCTCCATGCCTCCACGGTGGAAGTTGTAGACCAGCTCCTCTGGCACCCTTCTTCAGATGTGCC
TGTGCTCAAGGCTGGACCGGGCCAAGATGTGAAGCTCCTGCTGCTGCACCTGAGGTGTCCGAAGAACCTA
GGTGTCCTAGAGCCGCCTGTCAGGCTAAAAGGGGCGACCAGAGATGCGACAGAGAGTGCAATTCTCCTGG
CTGTGGCTGGGATGGCGGCGATTGCAGTCTTTCTGTGGGCGATCCTTGGAGGCAGTGCGAAGCTCTGCAG
TGCTGGCGGCTGTTCAACAACAGCAGATGCGATCCTGCCTGCAGCAGCCCAGCCTGCCTGTACGATAATT
TCGATTGCCACGCTGGCGGCAGAGAGCGGACCTGTAATCCTGTGTACGAGAAGTACTGCGCCGACCACTT
CGCCGACGGTAGATGTGATCAGGGCTGCAACACAGAGGAATGCGGCTGGGACGGACTGGATTGTGCTTCT
GAAGTTCCCGCTCTGCTGGCTAGAGGCGTGCTGGTTCTTACAGTTCTGCTGCCTCCTGAGGAACTGCTGA
GAAGCAGCGCCGATTTCCTGCAGAGACTGAGCGCTATCCTGCGGACCAGCCTGAGATTCAGACTGGATGC
CCATGGACAGGCCATGGTGTTCCCTTACCATAGGCCTTCTCCAGGCAGCGAGCCTAGAGCCAGAAGAGAA
CTGGCCCCTGAAGTGATCGGCAGCGTGGTCATGCTGGAAATCGACAACAGACTGTGTCTGCAGAGCCCCG
AGAACGACCACTGTTTCCCTGATGCTCAGAGCGCCGCTGATTATCTGGGAGCCCTGTCTGCCGTGGAACG
GCTGGATTTTCCCTATCCTCTGAGAGATGTGCGGGGCGAGCCTCTGGAACCTCCTGAACCTTCTGTGCCC
CTTGGCGCGCCGGAAGATCAAGTTGATCCAAGATTGATTGATGGCAAGGGCGGATCTCTGGAGGTGCTGT
TCCAGGGACCAGGCGGAAGCGGCAATCCCGGCGGCGATCTGGCCCCCCAGATGCTGCGCGAGCTGCAGGA
GACCAATGCCGCCCTGCAGGACGTGCGCGAGCTGCTGCGCCACCGCGTGAAGGAGATCACCTTCCTGAAG
AACACCGTGATGGAGTGCGACGCCTGCGGTATGCAGCCCTCTAGAGGCTCCGGCTCCATCATCCCAGTTG
AGGAGGAGAACCCGGACTTCTGGAACCGCGAGGCAGCCGAGGCCCTGGGTGCCGCCAAGAAGCTGCAGCC
TGCACAGACAGCCGCCAAGAACCTCATCATCTTCCTGGGCGATGGGATGGGGGTGTCTACGGTGACAGCT
GCCAGGATCCTAAAAGGGCAGAAGAAGGACAAACTGGGGCCTGAGATACCCCTGGCCATGGACCGCTTCC
CATATGTGGCTCTGTCCAAGACATACAATGTAGACAAACATGTGCCAGACAGTGGAGCCACAGCCACGGC
CTACCTGTGCGGGGTCAAGGGCAACTTCCAGACCATTGGCTTGAGTGCAGCCGCCCGCTTTAACCAGTGC
AACACGACACGCGGCAACGAGGTCATCTCCGTGATGAATCGGGCCAAGAAAGCAGGGAAGTCAGTGGGAG
TGGTAACCACCACACGAGTGCAGCACGCCTCGCCAGCCGGCACCTACGCCCACACGGTGAACCGCAACTG
GTACTCGGACGCCGACGTGCCTGCCTCGGCCCGCCAGGAGGGGTGCCAGGACATCGCTACGCAGCTCATC
TCCAACATGGACATTGACGTGATCCTAGGTGGAGGCCGAAAGTACATGTTTCGCATGGGAACCCCAGACC
CTGAGTACCCAGATGACTACAGCCAAGGTGGGACCAGGCTGGACGGGAAGAATCTGGTGCAGGAATGGCT
GGCGAAGCGCCAGGGTGCCCGGTATGTGTGGAACCGCACTGAGCTCATGCAGGCTTCCCTGGACCCGTCT
GTGACCCATCTCATGGGTCTCTTTGAGCCTGGAGACATGAAATACGAGATCCACCGAGACTCCACACTGG
ACCCCTCCCTGATGGAGATGACAGAGGCTGCCCTGCGCCTGCTGAGCAGGAACCCCCGCGGCTTCTTCCT
CTTCGTGGAGGGTGGTCGCATCGACCATGGTCATCATGAAAGCAGGGCTTACCGGGCACTGACTGAGACG
ATCATGTTCGACGACGCCATTGAGAGGGCGGGCCAGCTCACCAGCGAGGAGGACACGCTGAGCCTCGTCA
CTGCCGACCACTCCCACGTCTTCTCCTTCGGAGGCTACCCCCTGCGAGGGAGCTCCATCTTCGGGCTGGC
CCCTGGCAAGGCCCGGGACAGGAAGGCCTACACGGTCCTCCTATACGGAAACGGTCCAGGCTATGTGCTC
AAGGACGGCGCCCGGCCGGATGTTACCGAGAGCGAGAGCGGGAGCCCCGAGTATCGGCAGCAGTCAGCAG
TGCCCCTGGACGAAGAGACCCACGCAGGCGAGGACGTGGCGGTGTTCGCGCGCGGCCCGCAGGCGCACCT
GGTTCACGGCGTGCAGGAGCAGACCTTCATAGCGCACGTCATGGCCTTCGCCGCCTGCCTGGAGCCCTAC
ACCGCCTGCGACCTGGCGCCCCCCGCCGGCACCACCGACGCCGCGCACCCGGGTGGCGGAGGACTGAACG
ACATCTTCGAGGCTCAGAAAATCGAATGGCACGAACATCACCATCACCATCACCATCACCATTAAGGCCG
GCCTGTAGTCACTGGCACAACGCGTTACCCGGTAAGCCAATCGGGTATACACGGTCGTCATACTGCAGAC
AGGGTTCTTCTACTTTGCAAGATAGTCTTGAGTAGTAAAATAAATAGATAGAGAAAATCAGCCTCGACTG
TGCCTTCTAGTTGCCAGCCATCTGTTGTTTGCCCCTCCCCCGTGCCTTCCTTGACCCTGGAAGGTGCCAC
TCCCACTGTCCTTTCCTAATAAAATGAGGAAATTGCATCACAACACTCAACCCTATCTCGGTCTATTCTT
TTGATTTATAAGGGATTTTGCCGATTTCGGCCTATTGGTTAAAAAATGAGCTGATTTAACAAAAATTTAA
CGCGAATTAATTCTGTGGAATGTGTGTCAGTTAGGGTGTGGAAAGTCCCCAGGCTCCCCAGCAGGCAGAA
GTATGCAAAGCATGCATCTCAATTAGTCAGCAACCAGGTGTGGAAAGTCCCCAGGCTCCCCAGCAGGCAG
AAGTATGCAAAGCATGCATCTCAATTAGTCAGCAACCATAGTCCCGCCCCTAACTCCGCCCATCCCGCCC
CTAACTCCGCCCAGTTCCGCCCATTCTCCGCCCCATGGCTGACTAATTTTTTTTATTTATGCAGAGGCCG
AGGCCGCCTCTGCCTCTGAGCTATTCCAGAAGTAGTGAGGAGGCTTTTTTGGAGGCCTAGGCTTTTGCAA
AAAGCTCCCGGGAGCTTGTATATCCATTTTCGGATCTGATCAGCACGTGTTGACAATTAATCATCGGCAT
AGTATATCGGCATAGTATAATACGACAAGGTGAGGAACTAAACCATGACCGAGTACAAGCCCACGGTGCG
CCTCGCCACCCGCGACGACGTCCCCAGGGCCGTACGCACCCTCGCCGCCGCGTTCGCCGACTACCCCGCC
ACGCGCCACACCGTCGATCCGGACCGCCACATCGAGCGGGTCACCGAGCTGCAAGAACTCTTCCTCACGC
GCGTCGGGCTCGACATCGGCAAGGTGTGGGTCGCGGACGACGGCGCCGCGGTGGCGGTCTGGACCACGCC
GGAGAGCGTCGAAGCGGGGGCGGTGTTCGCCGAGATCGGCCCGCGCATGGCCGAGTTGAGCGGTTCCCGG
CTGGCCGCGCAGCAACAGATGGAAGGCCTCCTGGCGCCGCACCGGCCCAAGGAGCCCGCGTGGTTCCTGG
CCACCGTCGGCGTCTCGCCCGACCACCAGGGCAAGGGTCTGGGCAGCGCCGTCGTGCTCCCCGGAGTGGA
GGCGGCCGAGCGCGCCGGGGTGCCCGCCTTCCTGGAGACATCCGCGCCCCGCAACCTCCCCTTCTACGAG
CGGCTCGGCTTCACCGTCACCGCCGACGTCGAGGTGCCCGAAGGACCGCGCACCTGGTGCATGACCCGCA
AGCCCGGTGCCTGACACGTGCTACGAGATTTCGATTCCACCGCCGCCTTCTATGAAAGGTTGGGCTTCGG
AATCGTTTTCCGGGACGCCGGCTGGATGATCCTCCAGCGCGGGGATCTCATGCTGGAGTTCTTCGCCCAC
CCCAACTTGTTTATTGCAGCTTATAATGGTTACAAATAAAGCAATAGCATCACAAATTTCACAAATAAAG
CATTTTTTTCACTGCATTCTAGTTGTGGTTTGTCCAAACTCATCAATGTATCTTATCATGTCTGTATACC
GTCGACCTCTAGCTAGAGCTTGGCGTAATCATGGTCATTACCAATGCTTAATCAGTGAGGCACCTATCTC
AGCGATCTGTCTATTTCGTTCATCCATAGTTGCCTGACTCCCCGTCGTGTAGATAACTACGATACGGGAG
GGCTTACCATCTGGCCCCAGCGCTGCGATGATACCGCGAGAACCACGCTCACCGGCTCCGGATTTATCAG
CAATAAACCAGCCAGCCGGAAGGGCCGAGCGCAGAAGTGGTCCTGCAACTTTATCCGCCTCCATCCAGTC
TATTAATTGTTGCCGGGAAGCTAGAGTAAGTAGTTCGCCAGTTAATAGTTTGCGCAACGTTGTTGCCATC
GCTACAGGCATCGTGGTGTCACGCTCGTCGTTTGGTATGGCTTCATTCAGCTCCGGTTCCCAACGATCAA
GGCGAGTTACATGATCCCCCATGTTGTGCAAAAAAGCGGTTAGCTCCTTCGGTCCTCCGATCGTTGTCAG
AAGTAAGTTGGCCGCAGTGTTATCACTCATGGTTATGGCAGCACTGCATAATTCTCTTACTGTCATGCCA
TCCGTAAGATGCTTTTCTGTGACTGGTGAGTACTCAACCAAGTCATTCTGAGAATAGTGTATGCGGCGAC
CGAGTTGCTCTTGCCCGGCGTCAATACGGGATAATACCGCGCCACATAGCAGAACTTTAAAAGTGCTCAT
CATTGGAAAACGTTCTTCGGGGCGAAAACTCTCAAGGATCTTACCGCTGTTGAGATCCAGTTCGATGTAA
CCCACTCGTGCACCCAACTGATCTTCAGCATCTTTTACTTTCACCAGCGTTTCTGGGTGAGCAAAAACAG
GAAGGCAAAATGCCGCAAAAAAGGGAATAAGGGCGACACGGAAATGTTGAATACTCATATTCTTCCTT
