>Addgene plasmid #157552 | pD649-HAsp-NOTCH3(Trunc3)-COMP5AP-AviTag-9xHis | depositor partial sequence | sequence record 304214 | insert (extracellular domain truncation)
CAGGATGTTGATGAATGTGCTGGACCTGCTCCTTGCGGCCCTCACGGCATCTGTACAAATCTGGCCGGCA
GCTTCAGCTGTACCTGTCACGGTGGCTATACAGGCCCCAGCTGCGACCAGGACATCAACGACTGCGATCC
CAATCCTTGCCTGAACGGCGGATCTTGTCAGGATGGCGTGGGCAGCTTTTCCTGTAGCTGTCTGCCTGGC
TTCGCCGGACCTAGATGTGCCAGAGATGTGGACGAGTGCCTGAGCAATCCTTGTGGCCCTGGCACCTGTA
CAGACCACGTGGCCAGCTTTACATGCACCTGTCCTCCAGGCTATGGCGGCTTTCACTGCGAGCAAGATCT
GCCCGATTGCAGCCCCAGCAGCTGTTTTAATGGCGGCACATGTGTGGACGGCGTGAACAGCTTTAGCTGC
CTGTGCAGACCTGGATACACAGGCGCCCACTGTCAGCACGAAGCCGATCCTTGTCTGAGCAGACCTTGTC
TGCATGGCGGCGTGTGTTCTGCCGCTCATCCTGGCTTTAGATGTACCTGCCTGGAAAGCTTCACAGGCCC
TCAGTGTCAGACCCTGGTGGATTGGTGTAGCAGACAGCCCTGCCAGAATGGCGGAAGATGTGTCCAGACA
GGCGCCTATTGTCTGTGCCCTCCTGGATGGTCCGGCAGACTGTGCGATATCAGAAGCCTGCCTTGTAGAG
AAGCCGCCGCTCAGATCGGCGTTAGACTGGAACAACTGTGTCAGGCTGGCGGACAGTGCGTGGACGAGGA
TAGCAGCCACTACTGTGTGTGTCCTGAGGGCAGAACCGGCAGCCACTGTGAACAAGAAGTGGACCCTTGT
CTGGCCCAGCCTTGTCAACACGGTGGCACATGTAGAGGCTACATGGGCGGCTATATGTGCGAGTGTCTGC
CCGGCTACAACGGCGACAATTGCGAGGATGACGTGGACGAATGCGCCTCTCAACCATGTCAACATGGCGG
CAGCTGTATCGACCTGGTGGCCAGATACCTGTGCAGCTGTCCACCTGGAACACTGGGAGTGCTGTGCGAG
ATCAACGAGGATGATTGTGGCCCCGGACCTCCTCTGGATTCTGGACCCAGATGTCTGCACAACGGAACCT
GTGTGGATCTCGTCGGCGGCTTTAGGTGCACATGTCCACCAGGATATACCGGCCTGAGATGCGAGGCCGA
CATCAATGAATGTAGAAGCGGAGCCTGTCACGCCGCTCACACCAGAGATTGTCTGCAAGATCCTGGCGGC
GGATTCAGATGCCTGTGTCATGCCGGCTTTAGCGGCCCTAGATGCCAGACAGTGCTGAGCCCTTGCGAAT
CTCAACCGTGCCAGCACGGCGGCCAATGTAGACCTTCTCCTGGACCTGGCGGAGGCCTGACCTTTACATG
TCACTGTGCCCAGCCATTTTGGGGCCCAAGATGCGAAAGAGTGGCCAGAAGCTGCAGAGAACTGCAGTGT
CCTGTGGGAGTGCCTTGCCAGCAAACACCTAGAGGCCCCAGATGTGCTTGTCCTCCTGGACTGAGTGGCC
CCTCCTGTAGATCTTTTCCAGGATCTCCACCAGGCGCCAGCAATGCCTCTTGTGCTGCTGCTCCATGCCT
CCACGGTGGAAGTTGTAGACCAGCTCCTCTGGCACCCTTCTTCAGATGTGCCTGTGCTCAAGGCTGGACC
GGGCCAAGATGTGAAGCTCCTGCTGCTGCACCTGAGGTGTCCGAAGAACCTAGGTGTCCTAGAGCCGCCT
GTCAGGCTAAAAGGGGCGACCAGAGATGCGACAGAGAGTGCAATTCTCCTGGCTGTGGCTGGGATGGCGG
CGATTGCAGTCTTTCTGTGGGCGATCCTTGGAGGCAGTGCGAAGCTCTGCAGTGCTGGCGGCTGTTCAAC
AACAGCAGATGCGATCCTGCCTGCAGCAGCCCAGCCTGCCTGTACGATAATTTCGATTGCCACGCTGGCG
GCAGAGAGCGGACCTGTAATCCTGTGTACGAGAAGTACTGCGCCGACCACTTCGCCGACGGTAGATGTGA
TCAGGGCTGCAACACAGAGGAATGCGGCTGGGACGGACTGGATTGTGCTTCTGAAGTTCCCGCTCTGCTG
GCTAGAGGCGTGCTGGTTCTTACAGTTCTGCTGCCTCCTGAGGAACTGCTGAGAAGCAGCGCCGATTTCC
TGCAGAGACTGAGCGCTATCCTGCGGACCAGCCTGAGATTCAGACTGGATGCCCATGGACAGGCCATGGT
GTTCCCTTACCATAGGCCTTCTCCAGGCAGCGAGCCTAGAGCCAGAAGAGAACTGGCCCCTGAAGTGATC
GGCAGCGTGGTCATGCTGGAAATCGACAACAGACTGTGTCTGCAGAGCCCCGAGAACGACCACTGTTTCC
CTGATGCTCAGAGCGCCGCTGATTATCTGGGAGCCCTGTCTGCCGTGGAACGGCTGGATTTTCCCTATCC
TCTGAGAGATGTGCGGGGCGAGCCTCTGGAACCTCCTGAACCTTCTGTGCCCCTT
